Addgene plasmid #214469: pLV-SFFV-ZFYVE27-WPRE-UbC-Emerald
Purpose: Lentiviral vector plasmid expressing human zinc finger FYVE-type containing 27 (ZFYVE27) under the spleen focus-forming virus (SFFV) promoter and Emerald under the Ubiquitin C (UbC) promoter
Depositing lab: Richard Eva & Bart Nieuwenhuis. Depositing organization: University of Cambridge.
Backbone
  Vector backbone: pHRsinUbEm
  Vector type: Mammalian Expression, Lentiviral
Growth in bacteria
  Bacterial resistance: Ampicillin, 100 μg/mL
  Growth temperature: 37°C
  Growth strain: NEB Stable
  Copy number: High Copy
Gene/Insert 1
  Gene/Insert name: ZFYVE27 (alt names: SPG33; Protrudin)
  Species: H. sapiens (human)
  Insert size (bp): 1251
  Entrez Gene: ZFYVE27 (a.k.a. PROTRUDIN, SPG33)
Gene/Insert 2
  Gene/Insert name: Emerald (alt name: EmGFP)
  Species: A. victoria
  Insert size (bp): 717
Resource information
  A portion of this plasmid was derived from a plasmid made by: VectorBuilder
Terms and licenses: Academic/Nonprofit Terms; Industry Terms: Not Available to Industry
How to cite: pLV-SFFV-ZFYVE27-WPRE-UbC-Emerald was a gift from Richard Eva & Bart Nieuwenhuis (Addgene plasmid # 214469 ; http://n2t.net/addgene:214469 ; RRID:Addgene_214469)
