[The description below was written by a language model from this plasmid's Addgene catalogue record and pLannotate feature annotations shown in this document.]
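Description:
pLV-SFFV-ZFYVE27-WPRE-UbC-Emerald is a 12,031-nt HIV-1-based lentiviral transfer plasmid built on the pHRsinUbEm backbone for expression in mammalian cells. It is propagated in E. coli from a high-copy ColE1/pUC-type origin with ampicillin selection (AmpR under its own bla promoter). The backbone outside the viral region also carries remnants of older vector lineages, including fragments of TcR, rop and bom, plus an SV40 promoter–gpt cassette with SV40 small t intron and poly(A) sequences. These are annotated largely as fragments, and the record assigns them no role.

The proviral segment runs from a truncated 5' LTR through the Ψ packaging signal, a gag fragment, the Rev response element and the cPPT/CTS. It ends in a ΔU3 self-inactivating 3' LTR, which disables LTR promoter activity after integration so that expression depends on the internal promoters. An LTR fragment annotated at the end of the linear record adjoins the 5' LTR across the circular junction. Two independent cassettes sit between these elements. The spleen focus-forming virus (SFFV) promoter drives human ZFYVE27 (protrudin, SPG33; about 1.25 kb), with no annotated tag, followed by a WPRE fragment, an element that normally enhances transcript stability and expression. Immediately downstream, the human ubiquitin C promoter drives Emerald, a rapidly maturing green fluorescent protein derived from Aequorea victoria GFP.

Because the reporter is transcribed separately rather than fused to the insert, transduced cells can be identified by green fluorescence while expressing unmodified ZFYVE27. The plasmid lacks functional gag/pol, rev and envelope genes, so these must be supplied in trans to produce particles. The record does not specify a particular experimental application beyond ZFYVE27 overexpression.
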