Features (pLannotate 1.2.2; 34 found; start..end, strand, type, name):
     48..305     +  LTR            5' LTR (truncated): truncated 5' long terminal repeat (LTR) from HIV-1
    352..477     +  misc_feature   HIV-1 Ψ: packaging signal of human immunodeficiency virus type 1
    461..799     +  CDS            HIV-1 gag (fragment): gag protein from human immunodeficiency virus 1; gag
    974..1207    +  misc_feature   RRE: The Rev response element (RRE) of HIV-1 allows for Rev-dependent mRNA export from the nucleus to the cytoplasm.
   1584..1684    +  CDS            Rev (fragment): human immunodeficiency virus 1 (HIV-1) Rev protein; rev; enhances nuclear export of unspliced and incompletely spliced viral mRNAs
   1721..1838    +  misc_feature   cPPT/CTS: central polypurine tract and central termination sequence of HIV-1
   1875..1907    -  misc_feature   MCS (fragment): pBluescript multiple cloning site
   1991..2398    +  promoter       SFFV promoter: spleen focus-forming virus long terminal repeat (LTR) promoter
   2419..3666    +  CDS            ZFYVE27: ZFY27_HUMAN - Also known as SPG33 From Homo sapiens (Human).
   3681..3711    +  misc_feature   MCS (fragment): pUC18/19 multiple cloning site
   3712..3730    +  misc_feature   MCS (fragment): pBluescript multiple cloning site
   3730..4235    +  misc_feature   WPRE (fragment): woodchuck hepatitis virus posttranscriptional regulatory element
   4228..5414    +  promoter       UbC promoter: human ubiquitin C promoter
   5450..6166    +  CDS            Emerald: Emerald is a basic (constitutively fluorescent) green fluorescent protein published in 1998, derived from Aequorea victoria. It is reported to be a very rapidly-maturing weak dimer.
   6194..6262    +  CDS            nef (fragment): NEF_HV1Z2 - Experimental evidence at protein level: Swiss-Prot protein existence level 1. Extracellular Nef protein targets CD4(+) T-lymphocytes for apoptosis by interacting with CXCR4 surface receptors. From Human immunodeficiency virus type 1 group M subtype D (isolate Z2/CDC-Z34) (HIV-1).
   6264..6497    +  LTR            3' LTR (ΔU3): self-inactivating 3' long terminal repeat (LTR) from HIV-1
   6522..6540    -  promoter       SP6 promoter: promoter for bacteriophage SP6 RNA polymerase
   6768..7047    +  CDS            TcR (fragment): tetracycline efflux protein; tet; confers resistance to tetracycline
   7048..7096    -  misc_feature   bom (fragment): basis of mobility region from pBR322
   7198..7233    -  CDS            rop (fragment): Rop protein, which maintains plasmids at low copy number; rop
   7328..7432    +  promoter       AmpR promoter: bla
   7433..8293    +  CDS            AmpR: β-lactamase; bla; confers resistance to ampicillin, carbenicillin, and related antibiotics
   8464..9052    +  rep_origin     ori: high-copy-number ColE1/pMB1/pBR322/pUC origin of replication
   9235..9291    +  CDS            lacI (fragment): lac repressor; lacI; The lac repressor binds to the lac operator to inhibit transcription in E. coli. This inhibition can be relieved by adding lactose or isopropyl-β-D-thiogalactopyranoside (IPTG).
   9298..9627    +  promoter       SV40 promoter: SV40 enhancer and early promoter
   9827..9946    +  CDS            gpt (fragment): XGPT_ECOLI - Also known as gpp, gxu. Experimental evidence at protein level: Swiss-Prot protein existence level 1. Purine salvage pathway enzyme that catalyzes the transfer of the ribosyl-5-phosphate group from 5-phospho-alpha-D-ribose 1- diphosphate (PRPP) to the N9 position of the 6-oxopurines guanine and xanthine to form the corresponding ribonucleotides GMP (guanosine 5'- monophosphate) and XMP (xanthosine 5'-monophosphate), with the release of PPi. To a lesser extent, also acts on hypoxanthine (PubMed:9100006, PubMed:3886014). Does not ribophosphorylate adenine (PubMed:3886014). From Esch
   9946..10281   +  CDS            gpt (fragment): XGPT_ECOLI - Also known as gpp, gxu. Experimental evidence at protein level: Swiss-Prot protein existence level 1. Purine salvage pathway enzyme that catalyzes the transfer of the ribosyl-5-phosphate group from 5-phospho-alpha-D-ribose 1- diphosphate (PRPP) to the N9 position of the 6-oxopurines guanine and xanthine to form the corresponding ribonucleotides GMP (guanosine 5'- monophosphate) and XMP (xanthosine 5'-monophosphate), with the release of PPi. To a lesser extent, also acts on hypoxanthine (PubMed:9100006, PubMed:3886014). Does not ribophosphorylate adenine (PubMed:3886014). From Esch
  10376..10681   +  CDS            frsA (fragment): FRSA_ECOLI - Also known as yafA. Experimental evidence at protein level: Swiss-Prot protein existence level 1. Catalyzes the hydrolysis of esters (PubMed:15808744). Displays esterase activity toward pNP-butyrate (PubMed:15808744). May stimulate mixed-acid fermentation by acting as a fermentation/respiration switch that down-regulates respiration and up- regulates fermentation rates (PubMed:15169777). From Escherichia coli (strain K12).
  10685..10759   +  CDS            small t antigen (fragment): SV40 (simian virus 40) small t antigen
  10761..10826   +  intron         small t intron: SV40 (simian virus 40) small t antigen intron
  10956..10976   +  CDS            SV40 NLS: nuclear localization signal of SV40 (simian virus 40) large T antigen
  11295..11378   +  CDS            large T antigen (fragment): large T antigen from SV40 (simian virus 40)
  11401..11535   +  polyA_signal   SV40 poly(A) signal: SV40 polyadenylation signal
  11703..12031   +  LTR            3' LTR (fragment): 3' long terminal repeat (LTR) from HIV-1
>Addgene plasmid #214469 | pLV-SFFV-ZFYVE27-WPRE-UbC-Emerald | addgene full sequence | sequence record 425107 | Addgene NGS Result
TGATATCGAGCTTGCTACAAGGGACTTTCCGCTGGGGACTTTCCAGGGAGGCGTGGCCTGGGCGGGACTG
GGGAGTGGCGAGCCCTCAGATCCTGCATATAAGCAGCTGCTTTTTGCCTGTACTGGGTCTCTCTGGTTAG
ACCAGATCTGAGCCTGGGAGCTCTCTGGCTAACTAGGGAACCCACTGCTTAAGCCTCAATAAAGCTTGCC
TTGAGTGCTTCAAGTAGTGTGTGCCCGTCTGTTGTGTGACTCTGGTAACTAGAGATCCCTCAGACCCTTT
TAGTCAGTGTGGAAAATCTCTAGCAGTGGCGCCCGAACAGGGACTTGAAAGCGAAAGGGAAACCAGAGGA
GCTCTCTCGACGCAGGACTCGGCTTGCTGAAGCGCGCACGGCAAGAGGCGAGGGGCGGCGACTGGTGAGT
ACGCCAAAAATTTTGACTAGCGGAGGCTAGAAGGAGAGAGATGGGTGCGAGAGCGTCAGTATTAAGCGGG
GGAGAATTAGATCGCGATGGGAAAAAATTCGGTTAAGGCCAGGGGGAAAGAAAAAATATAAATTAAAACA
TATAGTATGGGCAAGCAGGGAGCTAGAACGATTCGCAGTTAATCCTGGCCTGTTAGAAACATCAGAAGGC
TGTAGACAAATACTGGGACAGCTACAACCATCCCTTCAGACAGGATCAGAAGAACTTAGATCATTATATA
ATACAGTAGCAACCCTCTATTGTGTGCATCAAAGGATAGAGATAAAAGACACCAAGGAAGCTTTAGACAA
GATAGAGGAAGAGCAAAACAAAAGTAAGACCACCGCACAGCAAGCGGCCGGCCGCTGATCTTCAGACCTG
GAGGAGGAGATATGAGGGACAATTGGAGAAGTGAATTATATAAATATAAAGTAGTAAAAATTGAACCATT
AGGAGTAGCACCCACCAAGGCAAAGAGAAGAGTGGTGCAGAGAGAAAAAAGAGCAGTGGGAATAGGAGCT
TTGTTCCTTGGGTTCTTGGGAGCAGCAGGAAGCACTATGGGCGCAGCGTCAATGACGCTGACGGTACAGG
CCAGACAATTATTGTCTGGTATAGTGCAGCAGCAGAACAATTTGCTGAGGGCTATTGAGGCGCAACAGCA
TCTGTTGCAACTCACAGTCTGGGGCATCAAGCAGCTCCAGGCAAGAATCCTGGCTGTGGAAAGATACCTA
AAGGATCAACAGCTCCTGGGGATTTGGGGTTGCTCTGGAAAACTCATTTGCACCACTGCTGTGCCTTGGA
ATGCTAGTTGGAGTAATAAATCTCTGGAACAGATTTGGAATCACACGACCTGGATGGAGTGGGACAGAGA
AATTAACAATTACACAAGCTTAATACACTCCTTAATTGAAGAATCGCAAAACCAGCAAGAAAAGAATGAA
CAAGAATTATTGGAATTAGATAAATGGGCAAGTTTGTGGAATTGGTTTAACATAACAAATTGGCTGTGGT
ATATAAAATTATTCATAATGATAGTAGGAGGCTTGGTAGGTTTAAGAATAGTTTTTGCTGTACTTTCTAT
AGTGAATAGAGTTAGGCAGGGATATTCACCATTATCGTTTCAGACCCACCTCCCAACCCCGAGGGGACCC
GACAGGCCCGAAGGAATAGAAGAAGAAGGTGGAGAGAGAGACAGAGACAGATCCATTCGATTAGTGAACG
GATCTCGACGGTATCGCCAAATGGCAGTATTCATCCACAATTTTAAAAGAAAAGGGGGGATTGGGGGGTA
CAGTGCAGGGGAAAGAATAGTAGACATAATAGCAACAGACATACAAACTAAAGAATTACAAAAACAAATT
ACAAAAATTCAAAATTTTCGGGTTTATTACAGGGACAGCAGAGATCCAGTTTGGATCGATAAGCTTGATA
TCGAATTCCTGCAGCCCCGATAAAATAAAAGATTTTATTTAGTCTCCAGAAAAAGGGGGGAATGAAAGAC
CCCACCTGTAGGTTTGGCAAGCTAGCTGCAGTAACGCCATTTTGCAAGGCATGGAAAAATACCAAACCAA
GAATAGAGAAGTTCAGATCAAGGGCGGGTACATGAAAATAGCTAACGTTGGGCCAAACAGGATATCTGCG
GTGAGCAGTTTCGGCCCCGGCCCGGGGCCAAGAACAGATGGTCACCGCAGTTTCGGCCCCGGCCCGAGGC
CAAGAACAGATGGTCCCCAGATATGGCCCAACCCTCAGCAGTTTCTTAAGACCCATCAGATGTTTCCAGG
CTCCCCCAAGGACCTGAAATGACCCTGCGCCTTATTTGAATTAACCAATCAGCCTGCTTCTCGCTTCTGT
TCGCGCGCTTCTGCTTCCCGAGCTCTATAAAAGAGCTCACAACCCCTCACTCGGCGCGCCAGTCCTCCGA
CAGACTGAGTCGCCCGGGGGGATCCACCGGTCGCCACCATGCAGACATCAGAACGTGAGGGGAGTGGGCC
GGAGCTGAGCCCCAGCGTGATGCCCGAGGCTCCCCTGGAGTCTCCACCTTTTCCTACCAAGTCCCCAGCG
TTTGACCTTTTCAACTTGGTTCTCTCCTACAAGAGGCTGGAGATCTACCTGGAACCCTTGAAGGATGCAG
GTGATGGTGTTCGATACTTGCTCAGGTGGCAGATGCCTTTGTGTTCCTTGCTGACCTGCCTGGGCCTCAA
CGTCTTGTTCCTCACTTTGAATGAGGGTGCATGGTACTCAGTAGGTGCCCTGATGATTTCAGTGCCCGCC
CTGCTGGGCTACCTTCAGGAGGTTTGCCGGGCACGGCTGCCTGATTCCGAGCTGATGCGGAGGAAGTATC
ATAGCGTGAGGCAGGAGGACCTGCAGAGAGGTCGCCTGTCTCGTCCCGAGGCCGTGGCTGAGGTGAAGAG
CTTCTTGATCCAGCTGGAGGCCTTCCTGAGCCGCCTGTGCTGCACATGTGAAGCCGCCTACCGCGTGCTG
CACTGGGAGAACCCCGTCGTGTCCTCACAGTTCTATGGGGCTCTTCTGGGCACAGTCTGCATGCTGTATT
TGCTGCCACTCTGCTGGGTTCTCACCCTTTTAAACAGCACGCTCTTTCTGGGGAATGTGGAGTTCTTCCG
AGTTGTGTCTGAGTACAGGGCATCTCTGCAGCAGAGGATGAACCCAAAGCAGGAAGAGCATGCCTTTGAG
AGTCCTCCACCACCAGATGTTGGGGGGAAGGATGGTCTGATGGACAGCACGCCTGCCCTCACACCCACGG
AGAGTCTCTCTTCCCAGGACCTCACACCGGGCAGCGTGGAGGAGGCTGAGGAGGCTGAGCCAGATGAAGA
GTTTAAAGATGCGATTGAGGAGACCCACTTGGTGGTGCTGGAGGATGATGAGGGCGCCCCGTGCCCAGCA
GAGGATGAGCTGGCCCTGCAGGACAACGGGTTCCTGAGCAAGAATGAGGTGCTGCGCAGCAAGGTGTCTC
GGCTCACGGAGCGGCTCCGCAAGCGCTACCCCACCAACAACTTCGGGAACTGCACGGGCTGCTCGGCCAC
CTTCTCAGTGCTGAAGAAGAGGCGGAGCTGCAGTAATTGTGGAAACAGCTTCTGCTCTCGATGCTGCTCC
TTCAAGGTGCCCAAGTCCTCCATGGGGGCCACAGCCCCTGAAGCCCAGAGGGAGACTGTGTTTGTGTGTG
CCTCGTGTAACCAGACCTTGAGCAAGTGAAGCGGCCGCGACTCTAGAGTCGACCTGCAGGCATGCAAGCT
TGATATCAAGCTTATCGATAATCAACCTCTGGATTACAAAATTTGTGAAAGATTGACTGGTATTCTTAAC
TATGTTGCTCCTTTTACGCTATGTGGATACGCTGCTTTAATGCCTTTGTATCATGCTATTGCTTCCCGTA
TGGCTTTCATTTTCTCCTCCTTGTATAAATCCTGGTTGCTGTCTCTTTATGAGGAGTTGTGGCCCGTTGT
CAGGCAACGTGGCGTGGTGTGCACTGTGTTTGCTGACGCAACCCCCACTGGTTGGGGCATTGCCACCACC
TGTCAGCTCCTTTCCGGGACTTTCGCTTTCCCCCTCCCTATTGCCACGGCGGAACTCATCGCCGCCTGCC
TTGCCCGCTGCTGGACAGGGGCTCGGCTGTTGGGCACTGACAATTCCGTGGTGTTGTCGGGGAAATCATC
GTCCTTTCCTTGGCTGCTCGCCTGTGTTGCCACCTGGATTCTGCGCGGGACGTCCTTCTGCTACGTCCCT
TCGGCCCTCAATCCAGCGGACCTTCCTTCCCGCGGGCGCCCCCCTCCTCACGGCGAGCGCTGCCACGTCA
GACGAAGGGCGCAGCGAGCGTCCTGATCCTTCCGCCCGGACGCTCAGGACAGCGGCCCGCTGCTCATAAG
ACTCGGCCTTAGAACCCCAGTATCAGCAGAAGGACATTTTAGGACGGGACTTGGGTGACTCTAGGGCACT
GGTTTTCTTTCCAGAGAGCGGAACAGGCGAGGAAAAGTAGTCCCTTCTCGGCGATTCTGCGGAGGGATCT
CCGTGGGGCGGTGAACGCCGATGATTATATAAGGACGCGCCGGGTGTGGCACAGCTAGTTCCGTCGCAGC
CGGGATTTGGGTCGCGGTTCTTGTTTGTGGATCGCTGTGATCGTCACTTGGTGAGTAGCGGGCTGCTGGG
CTGGCCGGGGCTTTCGTGGCCGCCGGGCCGCTCGGTGGGACGGAAGCGTGTGGAGAGACCGCCAAGGGCT
GTAGTCTGGGTCCGCGAGCAAGGTTGCCCTGAACTGGGGGTTGGGGGGAGCGCAGCAAAATGGCGGCTGT
TCCCGAGTCTTGAATGGAAGACGCTTGTGAGGCGGGCTGTGAGGTCGTTGAAACAAGGTGGGGGGCATGG
TGGGCGGCAAGAACCCAAGGTCTTGAGGCCTTCGCTAATGCGGGAAAGCTCTTATTCGGGTGAGATGGGC
TGGGGCACCATCTGGGGACCCTGACGTGAAGTTTGTCACTGACTGGAGAACTCGGTTTGTCGTCTGTTGC
GGGGGCGGCAGTTATGGCGGTGCCGTTGGGCAGTGCACCCGTACCTTTGGGAGCGCGCGCCCTCGTCGTG
TCGTGACGTCACCCGTTCTGTTGGCTTATAATGCAGGGTGGGGCCACCTGCCGGTAGGTGTGCGGTAGGC
TTTTCTCCGTCGCAGGACGCAGGGTTCGGGCCTAGGGTAGGCTCTCCTGAATCGACAGGCGCCGGACCTC
TGGTGAGGGGAGGGATAAGTGAGGCGTCAGTTTCTTTGGTCGGTTTTATGTACCTATCTTCTTAAGTAGC
TGAAGCTCCGGTTTTGAACTATGCGCTCGGGGTTGGCGAGTGTGTTTTGTGAAGTTTTTTAGGCACCTTT
TGAAATGTAATCATTTGGGTCAATATGTAATTTTCAGTGTTAGACTAGTAAATTGTCCGCTAAATTCTGG
CCGTTTTTGGCTTTTTTGTTAGACGAAGCTTGGTACCGAGCTCGGATCAATTCGCCACCATGGTGAGCAA
GGGCGAGGAGCTGTTCACCGGGGTGGTGCCCATCCTGGTCGAGCTGGACGGCGACGTAAACGGCCACAAG
TTCAGCGTGTCCGGCGAGGGCGAGGGCGATGCCACCTACGGCAAGCTGACCCTGAAGTTCATCTGCACCA
CCGGCAAGCTGCCCGTGCCCTGGCCCACCCTCGTGACCACCTTGACCTACGGCGTGCAGTGCTTCGCCCG
CTACCCCGACCACATGAAGCAGCACGACTTCTTCAAGTCCGCCATGCCCGAAGGCTACGTCCAGGAGCGC
ACCATCTTCTTCAAGGACGACGGCAACTACAAGACCCGCGCCGAGGTGAAGTTCGAGGGCGACACCCTGG
TGAACCGCATCGAGCTGAAGGGCATCGACTTCAAGGAGGACGGCAACATCCTGGGGCACAAGCTGGAGTA
CAACTACAACAGCCACAAGGTCTATATCACCGCCGACAAGCAGAAGAACGGCATCAAGGTGAACTTCAAG
ACCCGCCACAACATCGAGGACGGCAGCGTGCAGCTCGCCGACCACTACCAGCAGAACACCCCCATCGGCG
ACGGCCCCGTGCTGCTGCCCGACAACCACTACCTGAGCACCCAGTCCGCCCTGAGCAAAGACCCCAACGA
GAAGCGCGATCACATGGTCCTGCTGGAGTTCGTGACCGCCGCCGGGATCACTCTCGGCATGGACGAGCTG
TACAAGTAACTCGAGGGAATTAATTCGAGCTCGGTACCTTTAAGACCAATGACTTACAAGGCAGCTGTAG
ATCTTAGCCACTTTTTAAAAGAAAAGGGGGGACTGGAAGGGCTAATTCACTCCCAACGAAGACAAGATCT
GCTTTTTGCTTGTACTGGGTCTCTCTGGTTAGACCAGATCTGAGCCTGGGAGCTCTCTGGCTAACTAGGG
AACCCACTGCTTAAGCCTCAATAAAGCTTGCCTTGAGTGCTTCAAGTAGTGTGTGCCCGTCTGTTGTGTG
ACTCTGGTAACTAGAGATCCCTCAGACCCTTTTAGTCAGTGTGGAAAATCTCTAGCAGCATCTAGAATTA
ATTCCGTGTATTCTATAGTGTCACCTAAATCGTATGTGTATGATACATAAGGTTATGTATTAATTGTAGC
CGCGTTCTAACGACAATATGTACAAGCCTAATTGTGTAGCATCTGGCTTACTGAAGCAGACCCTATCATC
TCTCTCGTAAACTGCCGTCAGAGTCGGTTTGGTTGGACGAACCTTCTGAGTTTCTGGTAACGCCGTCCCG
CACCCGGAAATGGTCAGCGAACCAATCAGCAGGGTCATCGCTAGCCAGATCCTCTACGCCGGACGCATCG
TGGCCGGCATCACCGGCGCCACAGGTGCGGTTGCTGGCGCCTATATCGCCGACATCACCGATGGGGAAGA
TCGGGCTCGCCACTTCGGGCTCATGAGCGCTTGTTTCGGCGTGGGTATGGTGGCAGGCCCCGTGGCCGGG
GGACTGTTGGGCGCCATCTCCTTGCATGCACCATTCCTTGCGGCGGCGGTGCTCAACGGCCTCAACCTAC
TACTGGGCTGCTTCCTAATGCAGGAGTCGCATAAGGGAGAGCGTCGAATGGTGCACTCTCAGTACAATCT
GCTCTGATGCCGCATAGTTAAGCCAGCCCCGACACCCGCCAACACCCGCTGACGCGCCCTGACGGGCTTG
TCTGCTCCCGGCATCCGCTTACAGACAAGCTGTGACCGTCTCCGGGAGCTGCATGTGTCAGAGGTTTTCA
CCGTCATCACCGAAACGCGCGAGACGAAAGGGCCTCGTGATACGCCTATTTTTATAGGTTAATGTCATGA
TAATAATGGTTTCTTAGACGTCAGGTGGCACTTTTCGGGGAAATGTGCGCGGAACCCCTATTTGTTTATT
TTTCTAAATACATTCAAATATGTATCCGCTCATGAGACAATAACCCTGATAAATGCTTCAATAATATTGA
AAAAGGAAGAGTATGAGTATTCAACATTTCCGTGTCGCCCTTATTCCCTTTTTTGCGGCATTTTGCCTTC
CTGTTTTTGCTCACCCAGAAACGCTGGTGAAAGTAAAAGATGCTGAAGATCAGTTGGGTGCACGAGTGGG
TTACATCGAACTGGATCTCAACAGCGGTAAGATCCTTGAGAGTTTTCGCCCCGAAGAACGTTTTCCAATG
ATGAGCACTTTTAAAGTTCTGCTATGTGGCGCGGTATTATCCCGTATTGACGCCGGGCAAGAGCAACTCG
GTCGCCGCATACACTATTCTCAGAATGACTTGGTTGAGTACTCACCAGTCACAGAAAAGCATCTTACGGA
TGGCATGACAGTAAGAGAATTATGCAGTGCTGCCATAACCATGAGTGATAACACTGCGGCCAACTTACTT
CTGACAACGATCGGAGGACCGAAGGAGCTAACCGCTTTTTTGCACAACATGGGGGATCATGTAACTCGCC
TTGATCGTTGGGAACCGGAGCTGAATGAAGCCATACCAAACGACGAGCGTGACACCACGATGCCTGTAGC
AATGGCAACAACGTTGCGCAAACTATTAACTGGCGAACTACTTACTCTAGCTTCCCGGCAACAATTAATA
GACTGGATGGAGGCGGATAAAGTTGCAGGACCACTTCTGCGCTCGGCCCTTCCGGCTGGCTGGTTTATTG
CTGATAAATCTGGAGCCGGTGAGCGTGGGTCTCGCGGTATCATTGCAGCACTGGGGCCAGATGGTAAGCC
CTCCCGTATCGTAGTTATCTACACGACGGGGAGTCAGGCAACTATGGATGAACGAAATAGACAGATCGCT
GAGATAGGTGCCTCACTGATTAAGCATTGGTAACTGTCAGACCAAGTTTACTCATATATACTTTAGATTG
ATTTAAAACTTCATTTTTAATTTAAAAGGATCTAGGTGAAGATCCTTTTTGATAATCTCATGACCAAAAT
CCCTTAACGTGAGTTTTCGTTCCACTGAGCGTCAGACCCCGTAGAAAAGATCAAAGGATCTTCTTGAGAT
CCTTTTTTTCTGCGCGTAATCTGCTGCTTGCAAACAAAAAAACCACCGCTACCAGCGGTGGTTTGTTTGC
CGGATCAAGAGCTACCAACTCTTTTTCCGAAGGTAACTGGCTTCAGCAGAGCGCAGATACCAAATACTGT
TCTTCTAGTGTAGCCGTAGTTAGGCCACCACTTCAAGAACTCTGTAGCACCGCCTACATACCTCGCTCTG
CTAATCCTGTTACCAGTGGCTGCTGCCAGTGGCGATAAGTCGTGTCTTACCGGGTTGGACTCAAGACGAT
AGTTACCGGATAAGGCGCAGCGGTCGGGCTGAACGGGGGGTTCGTGCACACAGCCCAGCTTGGAGCGAAC
GACCTACACCGAACTGAGATACCTACAGCGTGAGCTATGAGAAAGCGCCACGCTTCCCGAAGGGAGAAAG
GCGGACAGGTATCCGGTAAGCGGCAGGGTCGGAACAGGAGAGCGCACGAGGGAGCTTCCAGGGGGAAACG
CCTGGTATCTTTATAGTCCTGTCGGGTTTCGCCACCTCTGACTTGAGCGTCGATTTTTGTGATGCTCGTC
AGGGGGGCGGAGCCTATGGAAAAACGCCAGCAACGCGGCCTTTTTACGGTTCCTGGCCTTTTGCTGGCCT
TTTGCTCACATGTTCTTTCCTGCGTTATCCCCTGATTCTGTGGATAACCGTATTACCGCCTTTGAGTGAG
CTGATACCGCTCGCCGCAGCCGAACGACCGAGCGCAGCGAGTCAGTGAGCGAGGAAGCGGAAGAGCGCCC
AATACGCAAACCGCCTCTCCCCGCGCGTTGGCCGATTCATTAATGCAGCTGTGGAATGTGTGTCAGTTAG
GGTGTGGAAAGTCCCCAGGCTCCCCAGCAGGCAGAAGTATGCAAAGCATGCATCTCAATTAGTCAGCAAC
CAGGTGTGGAAAGTCCCCAGGCTCCCCAGCAGGCAGAAGTATGCAAAGCATGCATCTCAATTAGTCAGCA
ACCATAGTCCCGCCCCTAACTCCGCCCATCCCGCCCCTAACTCCGCCCAGTTCCGCCCATTCTCCGCCCC
ATGGCTGACTAATTTTTTTTATTTATGCAGAGGCCGAGGCCGCCTCGGCCTCTGAGCTATTCCAGAAGTA
GTGAGGAGGCTTTTTTGGAGGCCTAGGCTTTTGCAAAAAGCTTGGACACAAGACAGGCTTGCGAGATATG
TTTGAGAATACCACTTTATCCCGCGTCAGGGAGAGGCAGTGCGTAAAAAGACGCGGACTCATGTGAAATA
CTGGTTTTTAGTGCGCCAGATCTCTATAATCTCGCGCAACCTATTTTCCCCTCGAACACTTTTTAAGCCG
TAGATAAACAGGCTGGGACACTTCACATGAGCGAAAAATACATCGTCACCTGGGACATGTTGCAGATCCA
TGCACGTAAACTCGCAAGCCGACTGATGCCTTCTGAACAATGGAAAGGCATTATTGCCGTAAGCCGTGGC
GGTCTGTACCGGGTGCGTTACTGGCGCGTGAACTGGGTATTCGTCATGTCGATACCGTTTGTATTTCCAG
CTACGATCACGACAACCAGCGCGAGCTTAAAGTGCTGAAACGCGCAGAAGGCGATGGCGAAGGCTTCATC
GTTATTGATGACCTGGTGGATACCGGTGGTACTGCGGTTGCGATTCGTGAAATGTATCCAAAAGCGCACT
TTGTCACCATCTTCGCAAAACCGGCTGGTCGTCCGCTGGTTGATGACTATGTTGTTGATATCCCGCAAGA
TACCTGGATTGAACAGCCGTGGGATATGGGCGTCGTATTCGTCCCGCCAATCTCCGGTCGCTAATCTTTT
CAACGCCTGGCACTGCCGGGCGTTGTTCTTTTTAACTTCAGGCGGGTTACAATAGTTTCCAGTAAGTATT
CTGGAGGCTGCATCCATGACACAGGCAAACCTGAGCGAAACCCTGTTCAAACCCCGCTTTAAACATCCTG
AAACCTCGACGCTAGTCCGCCGCTTTAATCACGGCGCACAACCGCCTGTGCAGTCGGCCCTTGATGGTAA
AACCATCCCTCACTGGTATCGCATGATTAACCGTCTGATGTGGATCTGGCGCGGCATTGACCCACGCGAA
ATCCTCGACGTCCAGGCACGTATTGTGATGAGCGATGCCGAACGTACCGACGATGATTTATACGATACGG
TGATTGGCTACCGTGGCGGCAACTGGATTTATGAGTGGGCCCCGGATCTTTGTGAAGGAACCTTACTTCT
GTGGTGTGACATAATTGGACAAACTACCTACAGAGATTTAAAGCTCTAAGGTAAATATAAAATTTTTAAG
TGTATAATGTGTTAAACTACTGATTCTAATTGTTTGTGTATTTTAGATTCCAACCTATGGAACTGATGAA
TGGGAGCAGTGGTGGAATGCCTTTAATGAGGAAAACCTGTTTTGCTCAGAAGAAATGCCATCTAGTGATG
ATGAGGCTACTGCTGACTCTCAACATTCTACTCCTCCAAAAAAGAAGAGAAAGGTAGAAGACCCCAAGGA
CTTTCCTTCAGAATTGCTAAGTTTTTTGAGTCATGCTGTGTTTAGTAATAGAACTCTTGCTTGCTTTGCT
ATTTACACCACAAAGGAAAAAGCTGCACTGCTATACAAGAAAATTATGGAAAAATATTCTGTAACCTTTA
TAAGTAGGCATAACAGTTATAATCATAACATACTGTTTTTTCTTACTCCACACAGGCATAGAGTGTCTGC
TATTAATAACTATGCTCAAAAATTGTGTACCTTTAGCTTTTTAATTTGTAAAGGGGTTAATAAGGAATAT
TTGATGTATAGTGCCTTGACTAGAGATCATAATCAGCCATACCACATTTGTAGAGGTTTTACTTGCTTTA
AAAAACCTCCCACACCTCCCCCTGAACCTGAAACATAAAATGAATGCAATTGTTGTTGTTAACTTGTTTA
TTGCAGCTTATAATGGTTACAAATAAAGCAATAGCATCACAAATTTCACAAATAAAGCATTTTTTTCACT
GCATTCTAGTTGTGGTTTGTCCAAACTCATCAATGTATCTTATCATGTCTGGATCAACTGGATAACTCAA
GCTAACCAAAATCATCCCAAACTTCCCACCCCATACCCTATTACCACTGCCAATTACCTGTGGTTTCATT
TACTCTAAACCTGTGATTCCTCTGAATTATTTTCATTTTAAAGAAATTGTATTTGTTAAATATGTACTAC
AAACTTAGTAGTTGGAAGGGCTAATTCACTCCCAAAGAAGACAAGATATCCTTGATCTGTGGATCTACCA
CACACAAGGCTACTTCCCTGATTAGCAGAACTACACACCAGGGCCAGGGGTCAGATATCCACTGACCTTT
GGATGGTGCTACAAGCTAGTACCAGTTGAGCCAGATAAGGTAGAAGAGGCCAATAAAGGAGAGAACACCA
GCTTGTTACACCCTGTGAGCCTGCATGGGATGGATGACCCGGAGAGAGAAGTGTTAGAGTGGAGGTTTGA
CAGCCGCCTAGCATTTCATCACGTGGCCCGAGAGCTGCATCCGGAGTACTTCAAGAACTGC
